Addgene plasmid #17348: pFLAG-4EHP(K134R)
Depositing lab: Dong-Er Zhang. Depositing organization: Scripps California (The Scripps Research Institute). Publication: ISG15 modification of the eIF4E cognate 4EHP enhances cap structure-binding activity of 4EHP. Okumura F, Zou W, Zhang DE. Genes Dev. 2007 Feb 1. 21(3):255-60. 10.1101/gad.1521607 PubMed 17289916.
Backbone
  Vector backbone: pFlag-CMV2
  Backbone manufacturer: Sigma
  Backbone size w/o insert (bp): 4700
  Vector type: Mammalian Expression
Growth in bacteria
  Bacterial resistance: Ampicillin, 100 μg/mL
  Growth temperature: 37°C
  Growth strain: DH5alpha
  Copy number: High Copy
Gene/Insert
  Gene/Insert name: 4EHP
  Species: H. sapiens (human)
  Insert size (bp): 750
  Mutation: K134R
  GenBank ID: NM_004846
  Entrez Gene: EIF4E2 (a.k.a. 4E-LP, 4EHP, EIF4EL3, IF4e, h4EHP)
  Tag / fusion protein: Flag (N terminal on backbone)
  Cloning method: Restriction Enzyme; 5′ cloning site HindIII (not destroyed); 3′ cloning site XbaI (not destroyed)
  Sequencing primers: 5′ CMV-F
Terms and licenses: Academic/Nonprofit Terms; Industry Terms: Not Available to Industry
How to cite: pFLAG-4EHP(K134R) was a gift from Dong-Er Zhang (Addgene plasmid # 17348 ; http://n2t.net/addgene:17348 ; RRID:Addgene_17348)
