[The description below was written by a language model from this plasmid's Addgene catalogue record.]
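Description:
pFLAG-4EHP(K134R) is a mammalian expression plasmid built on the commercial pFlag-CMV2 backbone (about 4.7 kb without insert). It is maintained in E. coli as a high-copy plasmid under ampicillin selection. The record does not list the origin of replication or any mammalian selection marker, and no feature table is provided. The backbone name and the CMV forward sequencing primer suggest that expression is driven by the cytomegalovirus immediate-early promoter, a strong constitutive promoter widely used for transient expression in mammalian cells.

The payload is an insert of roughly 750 bp encoding human 4EHP (gene symbol EIF4E2), an eIF4E-related protein that binds the mRNA cap. It was cloned between HindIII and XbaI sites, both of which remain intact. The backbone supplies an N-terminal FLAG epitope, so the protein is made as a FLAG-4EHP fusion that can be detected or immunoprecipitated with anti-FLAG antibodies. The insert carries a K134R point mutation, which replaces a lysine with arginine. This substitution keeps the positive charge but removes a potential acceptor site for lysine-directed modifications.

The associated publication title concerns ISG15 modification of 4EHP and how it enhances the protein's cap-binding activity. The mutant was therefore most likely made to test whether lysine 134 is a site of ISG15 conjugation, by comparison with wild-type FLAG-4EHP in transfected cells, although the record does not state this purpose explicitly.
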