>Addgene plasmid #17348 | pFLAG-4EHP(K134R) | addgene partial sequence | sequence record 23288 | CMV-F 5'-CGCAAATGGGCGGTAGGCGTG-3'
TCGTTTAGTGACCGTCAGAATTGATCTACCATGGACTACAAAGACGATGACGACAAGCTTGTGGTACCGA
TGAACAACAAGTTCGACGCTTTGAAAGATGATGACAGTGGGGACCATGATCAGAATGAAGAAAACAGCAC
ACAGAAAGATGGTGAGAAGGAAAAAACGGAACGAGACAAGAATCAGAGCAGTAGCAAGAGAAAGGCTGTT
GTCCCTGGACCGGCAGAGCATCCCCTGCAGTACAACTACACTTTTTGGTACTCCAGGAGAACCCCCGGCC
GTCCCACGAGCTCACAGAGCTATGAACAGAATATCAAACAGATTGGCACCTTTGCCTCTGTGGAGCAGTT
CTGGAGGTTTTATAGCCACATGGTACGTCCTGGGGACCTGACAGGCCACAGTGACTTCCATCTCTTCAAA
GAAGGAATTAAACCCATGTGGGAGGATGATGCAAATAAAAATGGTGGCAGGTGGATTATTCGGCTGCGGA
AGGGCTTGGCCTCCCGTTGCTGGGAGAATCTCATTTTGGCCATGCTGGGGGAACAGTTCATGGTTGGGGA
GGAGATCTGTGGGGCTGTGGTGTCTGTCCGCTTTCAGGANGACATTATTTCAATATGGAATAAGACTGCC
AGTGACCAAGCAACCACAGCCCGAATCCGGGACACACTTCGGCGAGTG
